>Addgene plasmid #23860 | pDONR223-RPS6KA1 | addgene full sequence | sequence record 424760 | Addgene Partial NGS Result
NNNNNNNNNNNNNNNNNNNNNNNCGGAACAGGAGAGCGCACGAGGGAGCTTCCAGGGGGAAACGCCTGGT
ATCTTTATAGTCCTGTCGGGTTTCGCCACCTCTGACTTGAGCGTCGATTTTTGTGATGCTCGTCAGGGGG
GCGGAGCCTATGGAAAAACGCCAGCAACGCGGCCTTTTTACGGTTCCTGGCCTTTTGCTGGCCTTTTGCT
CACATGTTCTTTCCTGCGTTATCCCCTGATTCTGTGGATAACCGTATTACCGCCTTTGAGTGAGCTGATA
CCGCTCGCCGCAGCCGAACGACCGAGCGCAGCGAGTCAGTGAGCGAGGAAGCGGAAGAGCGCCCAATACG
CAAACCGCCTCTCCCCGCGCGTTGGCCGATTCATTAATGCAGCTGGCACGACAGGTTTCCCGACTGGAAA
GCGGGCAGTGAGCGCAACGCAATTAATACGCGTACCGCTAGCCAGGAAGAGTTTGTAGAAACGCAAAAAG
GCCATCCGTCAGGATGGCCTTCTGCTTAGTTTGATGCCTGGCAGTTTATGGCGGGCGTCCTGCCCGCCAC
CCTCCGGGCCGTTGCTTCACAACGTTCAAATCCGCTCCCGGCGGATTTGTCCTACTCAGGAGAGCGTTCA
CCGACAAACAACAGATAAAACGAAAGGCCCAGTCTTCCGACTGAGCCTTTCGTTTTATTTGATGCCTGGC
AGTTCCCTACTCTCGCGTTAACGCTAGCATGGATGTTTTCCCAGTCACGACGTTGTAAAACGACGGCCAG
TCTTAAGCTCGGGCCCCAAATAATGATTTTATTTTGACTGATAGTGACCTGTTCGTTGCAACAAATTGAT
GAGCAATGCTTTTTTATAATGCCAACTTTGTACAAAAAAGTTGGCATGCCGCTCGCGCAGCTCAAGGAGC
CCTGGCCGCTCATGGAGCTAGTGCCGCTGGACCCGGAGAATGGACAGACCTCAGGGGAAGAAGCTGGACT
TCAGCCGTCCAAGGATGAGGGCGTCCTCAAGGAGATCTCCATCACGCACCACGTCAAGGCTGGCTCTGAG
AAGGCTGATCCATCCCATTTCGAGCTCCTCAAGGTTCTGGGCCAGGGATCCTTTGGCAAAGTCTTCCTGG
TGCGGAAAGTCACCCGGCCTGACAGTGGGCACCTGTATGCTATGAAGGTGCTGAAGAAGGCAACGCTGAA
AGTACGTGACCGCGTCCGGACCAAGATGGAGAGAGACATCCTGGCTGATGTAAATCACCCATTCGTGGTG
AAGCTGCACTATGCCTTCCAGACCGAGGGCAAGCTCTATCTCATTCTGGACTTCCTGCGTGGTGGGGACC
TCTTCACCCGGCTCTCAAAAGAGGTGATGTTCACGGAGGAGGATGTGAAGTTTTACCTGGCCGAGCTGGC
TCTGGGCCTGGATCACCTGCACAGCCTGGGTATCATTTACAGAGACCTCAAGCCTGAGAACATCCTTCTG
GATGAGGAGGGCCACATCAAACTCACTGACTTTGGCCTGAGCAAAGAGGCCATTGACCACGAGAAGAAGG
CCTATTCTTTCTGCGGGACAGTGGAGTACATGGCCCCTGAGGTCGTCAACCGCCAGGGCCACTCCCATAG
TGCGGACTGGTGGTCCTATGGGGTGTTGATGTTTGAGATGCTGACGGGCTCCCTGCCCTTCCAGGGGAAG
GACCGGAAGGAGACCATGACACTGATTCTGAAGGCGAAGCTAGGCATGCCCCAGTTTCTGAGCACTGAAG
CCCAGAGCCTCTTGCGGGCCCTGTTCAAGCGGAATCCTGCCAACCGGCTCGGCTCCGGCCCTGATGGGGC
AGAGGAAATCAAGCGGCATGTCTTCTACTCCACCATTGACTGGAATAAGCTATACCGTCGTGAGATCAAG
CCACCCTTCAAGCCAGCAGTGGCTCAGCCTGATGACACCTTCTACTTTGACACCGAGTTCACGTCCCGCA
CACCCAAGGATTCCCCAGGCATCCCCCCCAGCGCTGGGGCCCATCAGCTGTTCCGGGGCTTCAGCTTCGT
GGCCACCGGCCTGATGGAAGACGACGGCAAGCCTCGTGCCCCGCAGGCACCCCTGCACTCGGTGGTACAG
CAACTCCATGGGAAGAACCTGGTTTTTAGTGACGGCTACGTGGTAAAGGAGACAATTGGTGTGGGCTCCT
ACTCTGAGTGCAAGCGCTGTGTCCACAAGGCCACCAACATGGAGTATGCTGTCAAGGTCATTGATAAGAG
CAAGCGGGATCCTTCAGAAGAGATTGAGATTCTTCTGCGGTATGGCCAGCACCCCAACATCATCACTCTG
AAAGATGTGTATGATGATGGCAAACACGTGTACCTGGTGACAGAGCTGATGCGGGGTGGGGAGCTGCTGG
ACAAGATCCTGCGGCAGAAGTTCTTCTCAGAGCGGGAGGCCAGCTTTGTCCTGCACACCATTGGCAAAAC
TGTGGAGTATCTGCACTCACAGGGGGTTGTGCACAGGGACCTGAAGCCCAGCAACATCCTGTATGTGGAC
GAGTCCGGGAATCCCGAGTGCCTGCGCATCTGTGACTTTGGTTTTGCCAAACAGCTGCGGGCTGAGAATG
GGCTCCTCATGACACCTTGCTACACAGCCAACTTTGTGGCGCCTGAGGTGCTGAAGCGCCAGGGCTACGA
TGAAGGCTGCGACATCTGGAGCCTGGGCATTCTGCTGTACACCATGCTGGCAGGATATACTCCATTTGCC
AACGGTCCCAGTGACACACCAGAGGAAATCCTAACCCGGATCGGCAGTGGGAAGTTTACCCTCAGTGGGG
GAAATTGGAACACAGTTTCAGAGACAGCCAAGGACCTGGTGTCCAAGATGCTACACGTGGATCCCCACCA
GCGCCTCACAGCTAAGCAGGTTCTGCAGCATCCATGGGTCACCCAGAAAGACAAGCTTCCCCAAAGCCAG
CTGTCCCACCAGGACCTACAGCTTGTGAAGGGAGCCATGGCTGCCACGTACTCCGCACTCAACAGCTCCA
AGCCCACCCCCCAGCTGAAGCCCATCGAGTCATCCATCCTGGCCCAGCGGCGAGTGAGGAAGTTGCCATC
CACCACCCTGTGCCCAACTTTCTTGTACAAAGTTGGCATTATAAGAAAGCATTGCTTATCAATTTGTTGC
AACGAACAGGTCACTATCAGTCAAAATAAAATCATTATTTGCCATCCAGCTGATATCCCCTATAGTGAGT
CGTATTACATGGTCATAGCTGTTTCCTGGCAGCTCTGGCCCGTGTCTCAAAATCTCTGATGTTACATTGC
ACAAGATAAAAATATATCATCATGCCTCCTCTAGACCAGCCAGGACAGAAATGCCTCGACTTCGCTGCTA
CCCAAGGTTGCCGGGTGACGCACACCGTGGAAACGGATGAAGGCACGAACCCAGTGGACATAAGCCTGTT
CGGTTCGTAAGCTGTAATGCAAGTAGCGTATGCGCTCACGCAACTGGTCCAGAACCTTGACCGAACGCAG
CGGTGGTAACGGCGCAGTGGCGGTTTTCATGGCTTGTTATGACTGTTTTTTTGGGGTACAGTCTATGCCT
CGGGCATCCAAGCAGCAAGCGCGTTACGCCGTGGGTCGATGTTTGATGTTATGGAGCAGCAACGATGTTA
CGCAGCAGGGCAGTCGCCCTAAAACAAAGTTAAACATTATGAGGGAAGCGGTGATCGCCGAAGTATCGAC
TCAACTATCAGAGGTAGTTGGCGTCATCGAGCGCCATCTCGAACCGACGTTGCTGGCCGTACATTTGTAC
GGCTCCGCAGTGGATGGCGGCCTGAAGCCACACAGTGATATTGATTTGCTGGTTACGGTGACCGTAAGGC
TTGATGAAACAACGCGGCGAGCTTTGATCAACGACCTTTTGGAAACTTCGGCTTCCCCTGGAGAGAGCGA
GATTCTCCGCGCTGTAGAAGTCACCATTGTTGTGCACGACGACATCATTCCGTGGCGTTATCCAGCTAAG
CGCGAACTGCAATTTGGAGAATGGCAGCGCAATGACATTCTTGCAGGTATCTTCGAGCCAGCCACGATCG
ACATTGATCTGGCTATCTTGCTGACAAAAGCAAGAGAACATAGCGTTGCCTTGGTAGGTCCAGCGGCGGA
GGAACTCTTTGATCCGGTTCCTGAACAGGATCTATTTGAGGCGCTAAATGAAACCTTAACGCTATGGAAC
TCGCCGCCCGACTGGGCTGGCGATGAGCGAAATGTAGTGCTTACGTTGTCCCGCATTTGGTACAGCGCAG
TAACCGGCAAAATCGCGCCGAAGGATGTCGCTGCCGACTGGGCAATGGAGCGCCTGCCGGCCCAGTATCA
GCCCGTCATACTTGAAGCTAGACAGGCTTATCTTGGACAAGAAGAAGATCGCTTGGCCTCGCGCGCAGAT
CAGTTGGAAGAATTTGTCCACTACGTGAAAGGCGAGATCACCAAGGTAGTCGGCAAATAACCCTCGAGCC
ACCCATGACCAAAATCCCTTAACGTGAGTTACGCGTCGTTCCACTGAGCGTCAGACCCCGTAGAAAAGAT
CAAAGGATCTTCTTGAGATCCTTTTTTTCTGCGCGTAATCTGCTGCTTGCAAACAAAAAAACCACCGCTA
CCAGCGGTGGTTTGTTTGCCGGATCAAGAGCTACCAACTCTTTTTCCGAAGGTAACTGGCTTCAGCAGAG
CGCAGATACCAAATACTGTTCTTCTAGTGTAGCCGTAGTTAGGCCACCACTTCAAGAACTCTGTAGCACC
GCCTACATACCTCGCTCTGCTAATCCTGTTACCAGTGGCTGCTGCCAGTGGCGATAAGTCGTGTCTTACC
GGGTTGGACTCAAGACGATAGTTACCGGATAAGGCGCAGCGGTCGGGCTGAACGGGGGGTTCGTGCACAC
AGCCCAGCTTGGAGCGAACGACCTACACCGAACTGAGATACCTACAGCGTGAGCTATGAGAAAGCGCCAC
GCTTCCCGAAGGGAGAAAGGCGGACAGGTATCCGGTAAGCGGCAGGGTCGGAACAGGAGAGCGCACGAGG
GAGCTTCCAGGGGGAAACGCCTGGTATCTTTATAGTCCTGTCGGGTTTCGCCACCTCTGACTTGAGCGTC
GATTTTTGTGATGCTCGTCAGGGGGGCGGAGCCTATGGAAAAACGCCAGCAACGCGGCCTTTTTACGGTT
CCTGGCCTTTTGCTGGCCTTTTGCTCACATGTTCTTTCCTGCGTTATCCCCTGATTCTGTGGATAACCGT
ATTACCGCCATGCATTAGTTATTAATAGTAATCAATTACGGGGTCATTAGTTCATAGCCCATATATGGAG
TTCCGCGTTACATAACTTACGGTAAATGGCCCGCCTGGCTGACCGCCCAACGACCCCCGCCCATTGACGT
CAATAATGACGTATGTTCCCATAGTAACGCCAATAGGGACTTTCCATTGACGTCAATGGGTGGAGTATTT
ACGGTAAACTGCCCACTTGGCAGTACATCAAGTGTATCATATGCNNNNNNNNNNNNN
Features (pLannotate 1.2.2; 14 found; start..end, strand, type, name):
     24..156     +  rep_origin     ori (fragment): high-copy-number ColE1/pMB1/pBR322/pUC origin of replication
    339..431     +  CDS            lacI (fragment): lac repressor; lacI; The lac repressor binds to the lac operator to inhibit transcription in E. coli. This inhibition can be relieved by adding lactose or isopropyl-β-D-thiogalactopyranoside (IPTG).
    486..513     -  terminator     rrnB T2 terminator: transcription terminator T2 from the E. coli rrnB gene
    645..688     +  terminator     rrnB T1 terminator: Escherichia coli rrnB; transcription terminator T1 from the E. coli rrnB gene
    735..771     -  CDS            lacZα (fragment): LacZα fragment of β-galactosidase; lacZ fragment
    788..883     +  protein_bind   attL3: mutant version of attL; recombination site for the Gateway® LR reaction LR Clonase™
    886..3090    +  CDS            RPS6KA1: KS6A1_HUMAN - Also known as MAPKAPK1A, RSK1. Experimental evidence at protein level: Swiss-Prot protein existence level 1. Serine/threonine-protein kinase that acts downstream of ERK (MAPK1/ERK2 and MAPK3/ERK1) signaling and mediates mitogenic and stress-induced activation of the transcription factors CREB1, ETV1/ER81 and NR4A1/NUR77, regulates translation through RPS6 and EIF4B phosphorylation, and mediates cellular proliferation, survival, and differentiation by modulating mTOR signaling and repressing pro- apoptotic function of BAD and DAPK1. In fibroblast, is required for EGF-stimulated ph
   3093..3191    -  protein_bind   attL2: mutant version of attL; recombination site for the Gateway® LR reaction LR Clonase™
   3209..3227    -  promoter       T7 promoter: promoter for bacteriophage T7 RNA polymerase
   3417..3440    +  promoter       Pc promoter (fragment): intI1 (promoter lies within the coding sequence); class 1 integron promoter
   3616..3672    +  CDS            GmR (fragment): gentamycin acetyltransferase; aacC1; confers resistance to gentamycin
   3679..4470    +  CDS            SmR: aminoglycoside adenylyltransferase (Murphy, 1985); aadA; confers resistance to spectinomycin and streptomycin
   4563..5151    +  rep_origin     ori: high-copy-number ColE1/pMB1/pBR322/pUC origin of replication
   5266..5504    +  enhancer       CMV enhancer (fragment): human cytomegalovirus immediate early enhancer
