[The description below was written by a language model from this plasmid's Addgene catalogue record and pLannotate feature annotations shown in this document.]
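Description:
pDONR223-RPS6KA1 is a Gateway entry clone built in the Invitrogen pDONR223 donor backbone, carrying the human RPS6KA1 open reading frame (also known as RSK1 or p90Rsk). The gene encodes a serine/threonine kinase that acts downstream of ERK signalling. The plasmid is propagated in E. coli from a high-copy ColE1/pUC-type origin. It is selected with spectinomycin through the aadA (SmR) aminoglycoside adenylyltransferase gene, which lies downstream of a class 1 integron Pc promoter fragment. rrnB T1 and T2 terminators sit upstream of the cloning region to insulate it from read-through transcription, and M13 primer sites flank the insert for sequencing.

The roughly 2.2 kb ORF lies between two attL recombination sites (annotated as attL3 and attL2), so an LR Clonase reaction can transfer it directionally into any compatible destination vector. The ORF has no stop codon, by design, so the destination vector can supply a C-terminal epitope tag and the terminator codon. The record lists the mutation field as "1MM", apparently a single mismatch relative to the reference, though the position is not stated. No mammalian promoter drives the ORF, and the depositor notes the plasmid is not meant for direct transfection. Expression in mammalian cells is intended to follow transfer into the companion pLX-series lentiviral destination vectors. The associated publication concerns resistance to RAF inhibition through MAP kinase pathway reactivation.

The feature table comes from a partial NGS assembly. Short fragments such as a second ori piece, lacI, lacZα, GmR and a CMV enhancer segment may be backbone remnants or assembly artefacts, not functional elements.
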