Addgene plasmid #23860: pDONR223-RPS6KA1
Depositing lab: William Hahn & David Root. Depositing organization: Dana-Farber Cancer Institute. Publication: COT drives resistance to RAF inhibition through MAP kinase pathway reactivation. Johannessen CM, Boehm JS, Kim SY, Thomas SR, Wardwell L, Johnson LA, Emery CM, Stransky N, Cogdill AP, Barretina J, Caponigro G, Hieronymus H, Murray RR, Salehi-Ashtiani K, Hill DE, Vidal M, Zhao JJ, Yang X, Alkan O, Kim S, Harris JL, Wilson CJ, Myer VE, Finan PM, Root DE, Roberts TM, Golub T, Flaherty KT, Dummer R, Weber BL, Sellers WR, Schlegel R, Wargo JA, Hahn WC, Garraway LA. Nature. 2010 Dec 16;468(7326):968-72. doi: 10.1038/nature09627 PubMed 21107320.
Backbone
  Vector backbone: pDONR223
  Backbone manufacturer: Invitrogen
  Backbone size w/o insert (bp): 5005
  Vector type: Gateway Donor vector
Growth in bacteria
  Bacterial resistance: Spectinomycin, 50 μg/mL
  Growth temperature: 37°C
  Growth strain: DH5alpha
  Copy number: High Copy
Gene/Insert
  Gene/Insert name: RPS6KA1 (alt name: ribosomal protein S6 kinase, 90kDa, polypeptide 1)
  Species: H. sapiens (human)
  Insert size (bp): 2208
  Mutation: 1MM
  Entrez Gene: RPS6KA1 (a.k.a. HU-1, MAPKAPK1, MAPKAPK1A, RSK, RSK1, p90Rsk)
  Cloning method: Gateway Cloning
  Sequencing primers: 5′ M13pUC-fwd; 3′ M13rev
Terms and licenses: Academic/Nonprofit Terms; Industry Terms: Not Available to Industry
Depositor comments: The ORF has no Stop codon. This design enables easy recombination into a destination vector to add an epitope tag of choice and Stop codon to the ORF. Do NOT use this plasmid directly for transfections. A set of 4 custom lentiviral vectors is available ( pLX301 (http://www.addgene.org/25895/) , pLX302 (http://www.addgene.org/25896/) , pLX303 (http://www.addgene.org/25897/) , pLX304 (http://www.addgene.org/25890/) ) to be used to express these ORFs in mammalian cells. These plasmids are not included in the kit and must be ordered separately.
How to cite: pDONR223-RPS6KA1 was a gift from William Hahn & David Root (Addgene plasmid # 23860 ; http://n2t.net/addgene:23860 ; RRID:Addgene_23860)
