>Addgene plasmid #23860 | pDONR223-RPS6KA1 | depositor partial sequence | sequence record 11049 | Author sequence
ATGCCGCTCGCCCAGCTCAAGGAGCCCTGGCCGCTCATGGAGCTAGTGCCGCTGGACCCGGAGAATGGAC
AGACCTCAGGGGAAGAAGCTGGACTTCAGCCGTCCAAGGATGAGGGCGTCCTCAAGGAGATCTCCATCAC
GCACCACGTCAAGGCTGGCTCTGAGAAGGCTGATCCATCCCATTTCGAGCTCCTCAAGGTTCTGGGCCAG
GGATCCTTTGGCAAAGTCTTCCTGGTGCGGAAAGTCACCCGGCCTGACAGTGGGCACCTGTATGCTATGA
AGGTGCTGAAGAAGGCAACGCTGAAAGTACGTGACCGCGTCCGGACCAAGATGGAGAGAGACATCCTGGC
TGATGTAAATCACCCATTCGTGGTGAAGCTGCACTATGCCTTCCAGACCGAGGGCAAGCTCTATCTCATT
CTGGACTTCCTGCGTGGTGGGGACCTCTTCACCCGGCTCTCAAAAGAGGTGATGTTCACGGAGGAGGATG
TGAAGTTTTACCTGGCCGAGCTGGCTCTGGGCCTGGATCACCTGCACAGCCTGGGTATCATTTACAGAGA
CCTCAAGCCTGAGAACATCCTTCTGGATGAGGAGGGCCACATCAAACTCACTGACTTTGGCCTGAGCAAA
GAGGCCATTGACCACGAGAAGAAGGCCTATTCTTTCTGCGGGACAGTGGAGTACATGGCCCCTGAGGTCG
TCAACCGCCAGGGCCACTCCCATAGTGCGGACTGGTGGTCCTATGGGGTGTTGATGTTTGAGATGCTGAC
GGGCTCCCTGCCCTTCCAGGGGAAGGACCGGAAGGAGACCATGACACTGATTCTGAAGGCGAAGCTAGGC
ATGCCCCAGTTTCTGAGCACTGAAGCCCAGAGCCTCTTGCGGGCCCTGTTCAAGCGGAATCCTGCCAACC
GGCTCGGCTCCGGCCCTGATGGGGCAGAGGAAATCAAGCGGCATGTCTTCTACTCCACCATTGACTGGAA
TAAGCTATACCGTCGTGAGATCAAGCCACCCTTCAAGCCAGCAGTGGCTCAGCCTGATGACACCTTCTAC
TTTGACACCGAGTTCACGTCCCGCACACCCAAGGATTCCCCAGGCATCCCCCCCAGCGCTGGGGCCCATC
AGCTGTTCCGGGGCTTCAGCTTCGTGGCCACCGGCCTGATGGAAGACGACGGCAAGCCTCGTGCCCCGCA
GGCACCCCTGCACTCGGTGGTACAGCAACTCCATGGGAAGAACCTGGTTTTTAGTGACGGCTACGTGGTA
AAGGAGACAATTGGTGTGGGCTCCTACTCTGAGTGCAAGCGCTGTGTCCACAAGGCCACCAACATGGAGT
ATGCTGTCAAGGTCATTGATAAGAGCAAGCGGGATCCTTCAGAAGAGATTGAGATTCTTCTGCGGTATGG
CCAGCACCCCAACATCATCACTCTGAAAGATGTGTATGATGATGGCAAACACGTGTACCTGGTGACAGAG
CTGATGCGGGGTGGGGAGCTGCTGGACAAGATCCTGCGGCAGAAGTTCTTCTCAGAGCGGGAGGCCAGCT
TTGTCCTGCACACCATTGGCAAAACTGTGGAGTATCTGCACTCACAGGGGGTTGTGCACAGGGACCTGAA
GCCCAGCAACATCCTGTATGTGGACGAGTCCGGGAATCCCGAGTGCCTGCGCATCTGTGACTTTGGTTTT
GCCAAACAGCTGCGGGCTGAGAATGGGCTCCTCATGACACCTTGCTACACAGCCAACTTTGTGGCGCCTG
AGGTGCTGAAGCGCCAGGGCTACGATGAAGGCTGCGACATCTGGAGCCTGGGCATTCTGCTGTACACCAT
GCTGGCAGGATATACTCCATTTGCCAACGGTCCCAGTGACACACCAGAGGAAATCCTAACCCGGATCGGC
AGTGGGAAGTTTACCCTCAGTGGGGGAAATTGGAACACAGTTTCAGAGACAGCCAAGGACCTGGTGTCCA
AGATGCTACACGTGGATCCCCACCAGCGCCTCACAGCTAAGCAGGTTCTGCAGCATCCATGGGTCACCCA
GAAAGACAAGCTTCCCCAAAGCCAGCTGTCCCACCAGGACCTACAGCTTGTGAAGGGAGCCATGGCTGCC
ACGTACTCCGCACTCAACAGCTCCAAGCCCACCCCCCAGCTGAAGCCCATCGAGTCATCCATCCTGGCCC
AGCGGCGAGTGAGGAAGTTGCCATCCACCACCCTGTGA
