>Addgene plasmid #23860 | pDONR223-RPS6KA1 | addgene partial sequence | sequence record 29662 | 23860 with M13pUC-fwd
TAGCTCGGGCCCAATAATGATTTTATTTTGACTGATAGTGACCTGTTCGTTGCAACAAATTGATGAGCAA
TGCTTTTTTATAATGCCAACTTTGTACAAAAAAGTTGGCATGCCGCTCGCGCAGCTCAAGGAGCCCTGGC
CGCTCATGGAGCTAGTGCCGCTGGACCCGGAGAATGGACAGACCTCAGGGGAAGAAGCTGGACTTCAGCC
GTCCAAGGATGAGGGCGTCCTCAAGGAGATCTCCATCACGCACCACGTCAAGGCTGGCTCTGAGAAGGCT
GATCCATCCCATTTCGAGCTCCTCAAGGTTCTGGGCCAGGGATCCTTTGGCAAAGTCTTCCTGGTGCGGA
AAGTCACCCGGCCTGACAGTGGGCACCTGTATGCTATGAAGGTGCTGAAGAAGGCAACGCTGAAAGTACG
TGACCGCGTCCGGACCAAGATGGAGAGAGACATCCTGGCTGATGTAAATCACCCATTCGTGGTGAAGCTG
CACTATGCCTTCCAGACCGAGGGCAAGCTCTATCTCATTCTGGACTTCCTGCGTGGTGGGGACCTCTTCA
CCCGGCTCTCAAAAGAGGTGATGTTCACGGAGGAGGATGTGAAGTTTTACCTGGCCGAGCTGGCTCTGGG
CCTGGATCACCTGCACAGCCTGGGTATCATTTACAGAGACCTCAAGCCTGAGAACATCCTTCTGGATGAG
GAGGGCCACAT
